LOCUS       Exported 2144 bp ds-DNA circular SYN 25-MAY-2021
DEFINITION  T7 promoter expression plasmid for in vitro transcription of SpCas9
            sgRNA with spacer #1.
ACCESSION   .
VERSION     .
KEYWORDS    pT7-SpCas9_sgRNA-site1 (RTW443)
SOURCE      synthetic DNA construct
  ORGANISM  synthetic DNA construct
REFERENCE   1 (bases 1 to 2144)
  AUTHORS   Walton RT, Hsu JY, Joung JK, Kleinstiver BP
  TITLE     Scalable characterization of the PAM requirements of CRISPR-Cas
            enzymes using HT-PAMDA.
  JOURNAL   Nat Protoc. 2021 Feb 5. pii: 10.1038/s41596-020-00465-2. doi:
            10.1038/s41596-020-00465-2.
  PUBMED    33547443
REFERENCE   2 (bases 1 to 2144)
  AUTHORS   .
  TITLE     Direct Submission
  JOURNAL   Exported May 25, 2021 from SnapGene Server 1.1.58
            http://www.snapgene.com
FEATURES             Location/Qualifiers
     source          1..2144
                     /organism="synthetic DNA construct"
                     /mol_type="other DNA"
     primer_bind     26..42
                     /label=M13 rev
                     /note="common sequencing primer, one of multiple similar
                     variants"
     primer_bind     26..42
                     /label=M13 Reverse
                     /note="In lacZ gene. Also called M13-rev"
     primer_bind     171..190
                     /label=T7
                     /note="T7 promoter, forward primer"
     promoter        171..189
                     /label=T7 promoter
                     /note="promoter for bacteriophage T7 RNA polymerase"
     misc_RNA        208..283
                     /label=gRNA scaffold
                     /note="guide RNA scaffold for the Streptococcus pyogenes
                     CRISPR/Cas9 system"
     primer_bind     complement(465..482)
                     /label=M13 Forward
                     /note="In lacZ gene. Also called M13-F20 or M13 (-21)
                     Forward"
     primer_bind     complement(465..481)
                     /label=M13 fwd
                     /note="common sequencing primer, one of multiple similar
                     variants"
     rep_origin      522..1109
                     /direction=RIGHT
                     /label=ori
                     /note="high-copy-number ColE1/pMB1/pBR322/pUC origin of
                     replication"
     primer_bind     1010..1029
                     /label=pBR322ori-F
                     /note="pBR322 origin, forward primer"
     terminator      1121..1148
                     /label=T7Te terminator
                     /note="phage T7 early transcription terminator"
     CDS             complement(1172..1987)
                     /codon_start=1
                     /gene="aph(3')-Ia"
                     /product="aminoglycoside phosphotransferase"
                     /label=KanR
                     /note="confers resistance to kanamycin in bacteria or G418
                     (Geneticin(R)) in eukaryotes"
                     /translation="MSHIQRETSCLKPRLNSNMDADLYGYKWARDNVGQSGATIYRLYG
                     KPDAPELFLKHGKGSVANDVTDEMVRLNWLTEFMPLPTIKHFIRTPDDAWLLTTAIPGK
                     TAFQVLEEYPDSGENIVDALAVFLRRLHSIPVCNCPFNGDRVFRLAQAQSRMNNGLVGA
                     SDFDDERNGWPVEQVWKEMHKLLPFSPDSVVTHGDFSLDNLIFDEGKLIGCIDVGRVGI
                     ADRYQDLAILWNCLGEFSPSLQKRLFQKYGIDNPDMNKLQFHLMLDEFF"
     primer_bind     1895..1914
                     /label=Kan-R
                     /note="Kanamycin resistance gene, reverse primer"
     promoter        complement(1988..2090)
                     /label=cat promoter
                     /note="promoter of the E. coli cat gene encoding
                     chloramphenicol acetyltransferase"
     terminator      2091..2122
                     /label=tonB terminator
                     /note="bidirectional E. coli tonB-P14 transcription
                     terminator"
ORIGIN
        1 gatttaaatg gtcagtattg agcctcagga aacagctatg acatcaagct gactagataa
       61 tctagctgat cgtggaccga tcatacgtat aatgccgtaa gatcacgggt cgcagcacag
      121 ctcgcggtcc agtagtgatc gacactgctc gatccgctcg caccgctagc taatacgact
      181 cactataggg cacgggcagc ttgccgggtt ttagagctag aaatagcaag ttaaaataag
      241 gctagtccgt tatcaacttg aaaaagtggc accgagtcgg tgcttttaaa aagcttggat
      301 cgacgagagc agcgcgactg gatctgtcgc ccgtctcaaa cgcaaccctc cggcggtcgc
      361 atatcattca ggacgagcct cagactccag cgtaactgga ctgcaatcaa ctcactggct
      421 caccttccgg tccacgatca gctagaatca agctgactag ataaactggc cgtcgtttta
      481 cacgggtggg cctttcttcg gtagaaaatc aaaggatctt cttgagatcc tttttttctg
      541 cgcgtaatct gctgcttgca aacaaaaaaa ccaccgctac cagcggtggt ttgtttgccg
      601 gatcaagagc taccaactct ttttccgagg taactggctt cagcagagcg cagataccaa
      661 atactgttct tctagtgtag ccgtagttag gccaccactt caagaactct gtagcaccgc
      721 ctacatacct cgctctgcta atcctgttac cagtggctgc tgccagtggc gataagtcgt
      781 gtcttaccgg gttggactca agacgatagt taccggataa ggcgcagcgg tcgggctgaa
      841 cggggggttc gtgcacacag cccagcttgg agcgaacgac ctacaccgaa ctgagatacc
      901 tacagcgtga gctatgagaa agcgccacgc ttcccgaagg gagaaaggcg gacaggtatc
      961 cggtaagcgg cagggtcgga acaggagagc gcacgaggga gcttccaggg ggaaacgcct
     1021 ggtatcttta tagtcctgtc gggtttcgcc acctctgact tgagcatcga tttttgtgat
     1081 gctcgtcagg ggggcggagc ctatggaaaa acgccagcaa cgcagaaagg cccacccgaa
     1141 ggtgagccag gtgattacat ttaggtcctc attagaaaaa ctcatcgagc atcaagtgaa
     1201 actgcaattt attcatatca ggattatcaa taccatattt ttgaaaaagc cgtttctgta
     1261 atgaaggaga aaactcaccg aggcagttcc ataggatggc aagatcctgg tatcggtctg
     1321 cgattccgac tcgtccaaca tcaatacaac ctattaattt cccctcgtca aaaataaggt
     1381 tatcaagtga gaaatcacca tgagtgacga ctgaatccgg tgagaatggc aagagtttat
     1441 gcatttcttt ccagacttgt tcaacaggcc agccattacg ctcgtcatca aaatcactcg
     1501 caccaaccaa accgttattc attcgtgatt gcgcctgagc gagacgaaat acgcgatcgc
     1561 cgttaaaagg acaattacaa acaggaatcg aatgcaaccg gcgcaggaac actgccagcg
     1621 catcaacaat attttcacct gaatcaggat attcttctaa tacctggaat gctgttttcc
     1681 ctgggatcgc agtggtgagt aaccatgcat catcaggagt acggataaaa tgcttgatgg
     1741 tcggaagagg cataaattcc gtcagccagt ttagcctgac catctcatct gtaacatcat
     1801 tggcaacgct acctttgcca tgtttcagaa acaactctgg cgcatcgggc ttcccataca
     1861 atcgatagat tgtcgcacct gattgcccga cattatcgcg agcccattta tacccatata
     1921 aatcagcatc catgttggaa tttaatcgcg gcttcaagca agacgtttcc cgttgaatat
     1981 ggctcatttt agcttcctta gctcctgaaa atctcgataa ctcaaaaaat acgcccggta
     2041 gtgatcttat ttcattatgg tgaaagttgg aacctcttac gtgccgatca agtcaaaagc
     2101 ctccggtcgg aggcttttga ctttctgcta tggaggtcag gtat
//
