[The description below was written by a language model from this plasmid's Addgene catalogue record and the feature table of its GenBank file.]
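Description:
pT7-SpCas9_sgRNA-site1 (RTW443) is a compact 2,144 bp circular bacterial plasmid built on the DR274 backbone and intended as a template for in vitro transcription of a single guide RNA, not for expression in cells. It is maintained in E. coli through a high-copy ColE1/pUC-type origin and selected with kanamycin. Resistance comes from an aminoglycoside phosphotransferase gene, aph(3')-Ia, annotated as being driven by the cat promoter. The T7Te and tonB terminators flank the marker cassette and presumably insulate it from neighbouring transcription.

The payload is a short synthetic cassette in which a bacteriophage T7 RNA polymerase promoter sits immediately upstream of a 20-nucleotide spacer (designated "spacer #1" or "site 1"), followed by the Streptococcus pyogenes Cas9 guide RNA scaffold. The spacer itself is not annotated as a separate feature, but the gap between the promoter and scaffold annotations fits its expected position. Transcription with T7 polymerase therefore yields a complete SpCas9 sgRNA that can be complexed with Cas9 protein. M13 forward and reverse primer sites bracket the cassette for sequence verification. The insert was introduced by restriction cloning, though the record does not identify the sites used.

The associated publication describes HT-PAMDA, a scalable method for characterising the PAM requirements of CRISPR-Cas enzymes. The plasmid's role appears to be supplying a defined sgRNA against a fixed target site for such in vitro assays of SpCas9, though the record does not detail how the RNA is used.
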