Addgene plasmid #160136: pT7-SpCas9_sgRNA-site1 (RTW443)
Purpose: T7 promoter expression plasmid for in vitro transcription of SpCas9 sgRNA with spacer #1
Depositing lab: Keith Joung & Benjamin Kleinstiver. Depositing organization: Massachusetts General Hospital. Publication: Scalable characterization of the PAM requirements of CRISPR-Cas enzymes using HT-PAMDA. Walton RT, Hsu JY, Joung JK, Kleinstiver BP. Nat Protoc. 2021 Feb 5. pii: 10.1038/s41596-020-00465-2. doi: 10.1038/s41596-020-00465-2. PubMed 33547443.
Backbone
  Vector backbone: DR274 (Addgene plasmid #42250)
  Vector type: in vitro transcription of sgRNA from T7 promoter
Growth in bacteria
  Bacterial resistance: Kanamycin, 50 μg/mL
  Growth temperature: 37°C
  Growth strain: DH5alpha
  Copy number: High Copy
Gene/Insert
  Gene/Insert name: SpCas9 sgRNA with spacer #1 (spacer=GGGCACGGGCAGCTTGCCGG) (alt name: RTW443)
  gRNA/shRNA sequence: GGGCACGGGCAGCTTGCCGG
  Species: Synthetic
  Promoter: T7
  Cloning method: Restriction Enzyme; 5′ cloning site unknown (unknown if destroyed); 3′ cloning site unknown (unknown if destroyed)
  Sequencing primers: 5′ M13F - TGTAAAACGACGGCCAGT
Terms and licenses: Academic/Nonprofit Terms; Industry Terms: Not Available to Industry
How to cite: pT7-SpCas9_sgRNA-site1 (RTW443) was a gift from Keith Joung & Benjamin Kleinstiver (Addgene plasmid # 160136 ; http://n2t.net/addgene:160136 ; RRID:Addgene_160136)
